Addgene plasmid #232348: SUPV3L1-HA WT
Purpose: Expresses human SUPV3L1/SUV3 in mammalian cells with HA tag
Depositing lab: Samantha Lewis. Depositing organization: University of California, Berkeley. Publication: Spatial analysis of mitochondrial gene expression reveals dynamic translation hubs and remodeling in stress. Begeman A, Smolka JA, Shami A, Waingankar TP, Lewis SC. Sci Adv. 2025 Apr 18;11(16):eads6830. doi: 10.1126/sciadv.ads6830. Epub 2025 Apr 18. PubMed 40249810.
Backbone
  Vector backbone: pTwist CMV
  Backbone manufacturer: Twist
  Total vector size (bp): 6569
  Vector type: Mammalian Expression
Growth in bacteria
  Bacterial resistance: Ampicillin, 100 μg/mL
  Growth temperature: 37°C
  Growth strain: DH5alpha
  Copy number: Unknown
Gene/Insert
  Gene/Insert name: SUPV3L1
  Species: H. sapiens (human)
  Entrez Gene: SUPV3L1 (a.k.a. SUV3)
  Promoter: CMV
  Tag / fusion protein: HA (C terminal on insert)
  Cloning method: Gene Synthesis
  Sequencing primers: 5′ CMV Forward
Terms and licenses: Academic/Nonprofit Terms; Industry Terms: Not Available to Industry
Depositor comments: Please visit https://doi.org/10.1101/2024.08.05.604215 for bioRxiv preprint.
How to cite: SUPV3L1-HA WT was a gift from Samantha Lewis (Addgene plasmid # 232348 ; http://n2t.net/addgene:232348 ; RRID:Addgene_232348)
