[The description below was written by a language model from this plasmid's Addgene catalogue record and pLannotate feature annotations shown in this document.]
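Description:
SUPV3L1-HA WT is a 6,569 bp mammalian expression plasmid built on the commercial pTwist CMV backbone, with the insert produced by gene synthesis. It is maintained in E. coli through a high-copy ColE1/pUC-type origin of replication and selected with ampicillin via a full-length β-lactamase (AmpR) gene. A short additional β-lactamase fragment is also annotated elsewhere in the backbone. No mammalian selection marker appears in the record, which suggests the plasmid is suited to transient transfection rather than drug-selected stable lines.

The payload is the human SUPV3L1 (SUV3) coding sequence, designated wild type, driven by the cytomegalovirus immediate-early enhancer and promoter. SUPV3L1 is an ATP-dependent helicase central to mitochondrial RNA metabolism. It is a component of the mitochondrial degradosome, which degrades double-stranded RNA with 3' overhangs and helps clear non-coding mitochondrial transcripts. The open reading frame is fused at its C terminus to an HA epitope. The annotation software labels this short stretch as a fragment of a 3xHA tag, and its length is consistent with a single HA unit, allowing detection by immunoblotting or immunofluorescence. An SV40 polyadenylation signal lies downstream of the tagged gene, although it is annotated on the reverse strand. The expression cassette is bracketed by short β-globin insulator elements together with T7 and rrnG transcription terminators and an upstream synthetic poly(A) signal, features of the backbone intended to isolate the cassette from read-through transcription.

The plasmid serves to express HA-tagged wild-type SUPV3L1 in mammalian cells, and it was deposited in connection with work on the spatial organisation of mitochondrial gene expression and its remodelling under stress.
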