Features (pLannotate 1.2.2; 17 found; start..end, strand, type, name):
     18..89      +  misc_feature   5' β-globin insulator: insulator upstream of the human β-globin locus (Farrell et al., 2002)
     94..140     -  terminator     T7 terminator: transcription terminator for bacteriophage T7 RNA polymerase
    158..206     -  polyA_signal   poly(A) signal: synthetic polyadenylation signal
    287..590     +  enhancer       CMV enhancer: human cytomegalovirus immediate early enhancer
    663..680     -  promoter       CMV promoter (fragment): human cytomegalovirus (CMV) immediate early promoter
    743..794     +  promoter       CMVd2 promoter: truncated human cytomegalovirus (CMV) immediate early promoter that yields moderately reduced expression relative to the full-length promoter
    865..3222    +  CDS            SUPV3L1: SUV3_HUMAN - Also known as SUV3. Experimental evidence at protein level: Swiss-Prot protein existence level 1. Major helicase player in mitochondrial RNA metabolism. Component of the mitochondrial degradosome (mtEXO) complex, that degrades 3' overhang double-stranded RNA with a 3'-to-5' directionality in an ATP-dependent manner. Involved in the degradation of non-coding mitochondrial transcripts (MT-ncRNA) and tRNA-like molecules (PubMed:29967381). ATPase and ATP-dependent multisubstrate helicase, able to unwind double-stranded (ds) DNA and RNA, and RNA/DNA heteroduplexes in the 5'-to-3' direc
   3223..3251    +  CDS            3xHA (fragment): three tandem HA epitope tags
   3302..3423    -  polyA_signal   SV40 poly(A) signal: SV40 polyadenylation signal
   3446..3515    -  CDS            large T antigen (fragment): large T antigen from SV40 (simian virus 40)
   3538..3584    +  terminator     T7 terminator: transcription terminator for bacteriophage T7 RNA polymerase
   3614..3750    +  terminator     rrnG terminator: transcription terminator from the E. coli ribosomal RNA rrnG operon (Albrechtsen et al., 1991)
   3795..3866    +  misc_feature   3' β-globin insulator: insulator downstream of the human β-globin locus (Farrell et al., 2002)
   4092..4680    -  rep_origin     ori: high-copy-number ColE1/pMB1/pBR322/pUC origin of replication
   4852..4916    -  CDS            bla(M) (fragment): β-lactamase lacking the signal sequence; bla(M); allows cytosolic expression of β-lactamase
   5426..6286    +  CDS            AmpR: β-lactamase; bla; confers resistance to ampicillin, carbenicillin, and related antibiotics
   6299..6435    +  terminator     rrnG terminator: transcription terminator from the E. coli ribosomal RNA rrnG operon (Albrechtsen et al., 1991)
>Addgene plasmid #232348 | SUPV3L1-HA WT | addgene full sequence | sequence record 462148 | Addgene NGS Result
GCGATCGCGGCTCCCGACATCTTGGACCATTAGCTCCACAGGTATCTTCTTCCCTCTAGTGGTCATAACA
GCAGCTTCAGCTACCTCTCAATTCAAAAAACCCCTCAAGACCCGTTTAGAGGCCCCAAGGGGTTATGCTA
TCAATCGTTGCGTTACACACACAAAAAACCAACACACATCCATCTTCGATGGATAGCGATTTTATTATCT
AACTGCTGATCGAGTGTAGCCAGATCTAGTAATCAATTACGGGGTCATTAGTTCATAGCCCATATATGGA
GTTCCGCGTTACATAACTTACGGTAAATGGCCCGCCTGGCTGACCGCCCAACGACCCCCGCCCATTGACG
TCAATAATGACGTATGTTCCCATAGTAACGCCAATAGGGACTTTCCATTGACGTCAATGGGTGGAGTATT
TACGGTAAACTGCCCACTTGGCAGTACATCAAGTGTATCATATGCCAAGTACGCCCCCTATTGACGTCAA
TGACGGTAAATGGCCCGCCTGGCATTATGCCCAGTACATGACCTTATGGGACTTTCCTACTTGGCAGTAC
ATCTACGTATTAGTCATCGCTATTACCATGCTGATGCGGTTTTGGCAGTACATCAATGGGCGTGGATAGC
GGTTTGACTCACGGGGATTTCCAAGTCTCCACCCCATTGACGTCAATGGGAGTTTGTTTTGGCACCAAAA
TCAACGGGACTTTCCAAAATGTCGTAACAACTCCGCCCCATTGACGCAAATGGGCGGTAGGCGTGTACGG
TGGGAGGTCTATATAAGCAGAGCTGGTTTAGTGAACCGTCAGATCAGATCTTTGTCGATCCTACCATCCA
CTCGACACACCCGCCAGCGGCCGCATGTCCTTCTCCCGTGCCCTATTGTGGGCTCGGCTCCCGGCGGGGC
GCCAGGCTGGCCACCGGGCAGCCATCTGCTCTGCCCTTCGTCCCCACTTTGGGCCCTTTCCCGGGGTTCT
GGGGCAAGTTTCTGTCCTTGCCACCGCCTCCTCCTCTGCCTCCGGTGGCTCCAAAATACCAAACACGTCC
TTGTTCGTGCCCCTGACTGTGAAACCTCAGGGCCCCAGCGCCGACGGCGACGTCGGGGCCGAGCTAACCC
GGCCTCTGGACAAGAATGAAGTAAAGAAGGTCTTAGACAAATTTTACAAGAGGAAAGAAATTCAGAAACT
GGGTGCTGATTATGGACTTGATGCTCGTCTCTTCCACCAAGCTTTCATAAGCTTTAGAAATTATATTATG
CAGTCTCATTCCCTGGATGTGGACATTCACATTGTTTTGAATGATATTTGCTTCGGTGCAGCTCATGCGG
ATGATTTATTCCCATTTTTCTTGAGACATGCCAAACAAATATTTCCTGTGTTGGACTGTAAGGATGATCT
ACGTAAAATCAGTGACTTAAGAATACCACCTAACTGGTACCCAGATGCTAGAGCCATGCAGCGGAAGATA
ATATTTCATTCAGGCCCCACAAACAGTGGAAAGACTTATCACGCAATCCAGAAATACTTCTCAGCAAAGT
CTGGAGTGTATTGTGGCCCTCTAAAATTACTGGCACATGAGATCTTCGAAAAGAGTAATGCTGCTGGTGT
GCCATGTGACTTGGTGACAGGTGAAGAGCGTGTGACAGTTCAGCCAAATGGGAAACAGGCTTCACATGTT
TCTTGTACAGTTGAGATGTGCAGTGTTACAACTCCTTATGAAGTGGCTGTAATTGATGAAATTCAAATGA
TTAGAGATCCAGCCAGAGGATGGGCCTGGACCAGAGCACTTCTAGGACTGTGTGCTGAAGAGGTTCATTT
GTGTGGAGAACCTGCTGCTATTGACCTGGTGATGGAGCTTATGTACACAACGGGGGAGGAAGTGGAGGTT
CGAGACTATAAGAGGCTTACCCCCATTTCTGTGCTGGACCATGCACTAGAATCTTTAGATAACCTTCGGC
CTGGGGACTGCATTGTCTGTTTTAGCAAGAATGATATTTATTCTGTGAGTCGGCAGATTGAAATTCGGGG
ATTAGAATCAGCTGTTATATATGGCAGTCTCCCACCTGGGACCAAACTTGCTCAAGCAAAAAAGTTTAAT
GATCCCAATGACCCATGCAAAATCTTGGTTGCTACAGATGCAATTGGCATGGGACTTAATTTGAGCATAA
GGAGAATTATTTTTTACTCCCTTATAAAGCCCAGTATCAATGAAAAGGGAGAGAGAGAACTAGAACCAAT
CACAACCTCTCAAGCCCTGCAGATTGCTGGCAGAGCTGGCAGATTCAGCTCACGGTTTAAAGAAGGAGAG
GTTACAACAATGAATCATGAAGATCTCAGTTTATTAAAGGAAATTTTGAAGAGGCCTGTGGATCCTATAA
GGGCAGCTGGTCTTCATCCAACTGCTGAGCAGATTGAAATGTTTGCCTACCATCTCCCTGATGCAACACT
GTCCAATCTCATTGATATTTTTGTAGACTTTTCACAAGTTGATGGGCAGTATTTTGTCTGCAATATGGAT
GATTTTAAATTTTCTGCAGAGTTGATCCAGCATATTCCACTAAGTCTGCGAGTGAGGTATGTTTTCTGCA
CAGCTCCTATCAACAAGAAGCAGCCTTTTGTGTGTTCTTCACTGTTACAGTTTGCCAGGCAGTATAGCAG
GAATGAGCCCCTGACCTTTGCATGGTTACGCCGATACATCAAATGGCCTTTACTTCCACCTAAGAATATT
AAAGACCTCATGGATCTTGAAGCTGTCCACGATGTCTTGGATCTTTACTTGTGGCTAAGCTACCGATTTA
TGGATATGTTTCCAGATGCCAGCCTTATTCGAGATCTCCAGAAAGAACTAGATGGTATTATCCAAGATGG
TGTGCACAATATCACTAAATTGATTAAAATGTCTGAGACGCATAAGCTGTTGAATTTGGAGGGCTTTCCA
TCAGGGAGCCAGTCACGATTGTCAGGAACCTTAAAGAGCCAAGCTAGAAGGACACGCGGCACCAAAGCTC
TAGGGAGTAAAGCTACTGAGCCACCCAGCCCCGATGCAGGAGAGCTGTCCCTTGCTTCCAGATTGGTGCA
GCAAGGACTCCTCACTCCAGACATGCTGAAACAGCTAGAAAAAGAGTGGATGACACAACAAACTGAACAC
AACAAAGAAAAAACAGAGTCTGGGACTCATCCAAAAGGGACGAGAAGAAAGAAGAAGGAACCTGATTCGG
ACTACCCATACGATGTTCCAGATTACGCTTAGGCTAGCTTGACTGACTGAGATACAGCGTACCTTCAGCT
CACAGACATGATAAGATACATTGATGAGTTTGGACAAACCACAACTAGAATGCAGTGAAAAAAATGCTTT
ATTTGTGAAATTTGTGATGCTATTGCTTTATTTGTAACCATTATAAGCTGCAATAAACAAGTTAACAACA
ACAATTGCATTCATTTTATGTTTCAGGTTCAGGGGGAGGTGTGGGAGGTTTTTTAAAGCAAGTAAAACCT
CTACAAATGTGGTATTGGCCCATCTCTATCGGTATCGTAGCATAACCCCTTGGGGCCTCTAAACGGGTCT
TGAGGGGTTTTTTGTGCCCCTCGGGCCGGATTGCTATCTACCGGCATTGGCGCAGAAAAAAATGCCTGAT
GCGACGCTGCGCGTCTTATACTCCCACATATGCCAGATTCAGCAACGGATACGGCTTCCCCAACTTGCCC
ACTTCCATACGTGTCCTCCTTACCAGAAATTTATCCTTAAGGTCGTCAGCTATCCTGCAGGCGATCTCTC
GATTTCGATCAAGACATTCCTTTAATGGTCTTTTCTGGACACCACTAGGGGTCAGAAGTAGTTCATCAAA
CTTTCTTCCCTCCCTAATCTCATTGGTTACCTTGGGCTATCGAAACTTAATTAACCAGTCAAGTCAGCTA
CTTGGCGAGATCGACTTGTCTGGGTTTCGACTACGCTCAGAATTGCGTCAGTCAAGTTCGATCTGGTCCT
TGCTATTGCACCCGTTCTCCGATTACGAGTTTCATTTAAATCATGTGAGCAAAAGGCCAGCAAAAGGCCA
GGAACCGTAAAAAGGCCGCGTTGCTGGCGTTTTTCCATAGGCTCCGCCCCCCTGACGAGCATCACAAAAA
TCGACGCTCAAGTCAGAGGTGGCGAAACCCGACAGGACTATAAAGATACCAGGCGTTTCCCCCTGGAAGC
TCCCTCGTGCGCTCTCCTGTTCCGACCCTGCCGCTTACCGGATACCTGTCCGCCTTTCTCCCTTCGGGAA
GCGTGGCGCTTTCTCATAGCTCACGCTGTAGGTATCTCAGTTCGGTGTAGGTCGTTCGCTCCAAGCTGGG
CTGTGTGCACGAACCCCCCGTTCAGCCCGACCGCTGCGCCTTATCCGGTAACTATCGTCTTGAGTCCAAC
CCGGTAAGACACGACTTATCGCCACTGGCAGCAGCCACTGGTAACAGGATTAGCAGAGCGAGGTATGTAG
GCGGTGCTACAGAGTTCTTGAAGTGGTGGCCTAACTACGGCTACACTAGAAGAACAGTATTTGGTATCTG
CGCTCTGCTGAAGCCAGTTACCTTCGGAAAAAGAGTTGGTAGCTCTTGATCCGGCAAACAAACCACCGCT
GGTAGCGGTGGTTTTTTTGTTTGCAAGCAGCAGATTACGCGCAGAAAAAAAGGATCTCAAGAAGATCCTT
TGATCTTTTCTACGGGGTCTGACGCTCAGTGGAACGAAAACTCACGTTAAGGGATTTTGGTCATGAGATT
ATCAAAAAGGATCTTCACCTAGATCCTTTTAAATTAAAAATGAAGTTTTAAATCAATCTAAAGTATATAT
GAGTAAACTTGGTCTGACAGTTACCAATGCTTAATCAGTGAGGCACCTATCTCAGCGATCTGTCTATTTC
GTTCATCCATAGTTGCATTTAAATTTCCGAACTCTCCAAGGCCCTCGTCGGAAAATCTTCAAACCTTTCG
TCCGATCCATCTTGCAGGCTACCTCTCGAACGAACTATCGCAAGTCTCTTGGCCGGCCTTGCGCCTTGGC
TATTGCTTGGCAGCGCCTATCGCCAGGTATTACTCCAATCCCGAATATCCGAGATCGGGATCACCCGAGA
GAAGTTCAACCTACATCCTCAATCCCGATCTATCCGAGATCCGAGGAATATCGAAATCGGGGCGCGCCTG
GTGTACCGAGAACGATCCTCTCAGTGCGAGTCTCGACGATCCATATCGTTGCTTGGCAGTCAGCCAGTCG
GAATCCAGCTTGGGACCCAGGAAGTCCAATCGTCAGATATTGTACTCAAGCCTGGTCACGGCAGCGTACC
GATCTGTTTAAACCTAGATATTGATAGTCTGATCGGTCAACGTATAATCGAGTCCTAGCTTTTGCAAACA
TCTATCAAGAGACAGGATCAGCAGGAGGCTTTCGCATGAGTATTCAACATTTCCGTGTCGCCCTTATTCC
CTTTTTTGCGGCATTTTGCCTTCCTGTTTTTGCTCACCCAGAAACGCTGGTGAAAGTAAAAGATGCTGAA
GATCAGTTGGGTGCGCGAGTGGGTTACATCGAACTGGATCTCAACAGCGGTAAGATCCTTGAGAGTTTTC
GCCCCGAAGAACGCTTTCCAATGATGAGCACTTTTAAAGTTCTGCTATGTGGCGCGGTATTATCCCGTAT
TGACGCCGGGCAAGAGCAACTCGGTCGCCGCATACACTATTCTCAGAATGACTTGGTTGAGTATTCACCA
GTCACAGAAAAGCATCTTACGGATGGCATGACAGTAAGAGAATTATGCAGTGCTGCCATAACCATGAGTG
ATAACACTGCGGCCAACTTACTTCTGACAACGATTGGAGGACCGAAGGAGCTAACCGCTTTTTTGCACAA
CATGGGGGATCATGTAACTCGCCTTGATCGTTGGGAACCGGAGCTGAATGAAGCCATACCAAACGACGAG
CGTGACACCACGATGCCTGTAGCAATGGCAACAACCTTGCGTAAACTATTAACTGGCGAACTACTTACTC
TAGCTTCCCGGCAACAGTTGATAGACTGGATGGAGGCGGATAAAGTTGCAGGACCACTTCTGCGCTCGGC
CCTTCCGGCTGGCTGGTTTATTGCTGATAAATCTGGAGCCGGTGAGCGTGGGTCTCGCGGTATCATTGCA
GCACTGGGGCCAGATGGTAAGCCCTCCCGTATCGTAGTTATCTACACGACGGGGAGTCAGGCAACTATGG
ATGAACGAAATAGACAGATCGCTGAGATAGGTGCCTCACTGATTAAGCATTGGTAACCGATTCTAGGTGC
ATTGGCGCAGAAAAAAATGCCTGATGCGACGCTGCGCGTCTTATACTCCCACATATGCCAGATTCAGCAA
CGGATACGGCTTCCCCAACTTGCCCACTTCCATACGTGTCCTCCTTACCAGAAATTTATCCTTAAGATCC
CGAATCGTTTAAACTCGACTCTGGCTCTATCGAATCTCCGTCGTTTCGAGCTTACGCGAACAGCCGTGGC
GCTCATTTGCTCGTCGGGCATCGAATCTCGTCAGCTATCGTCAGCTTACCTTTTTGGCA
